Addgene plasmid #45144: pET29b_Qcat16
Depositing lab: Christopher Petzold. Depositing organization: Lawrence Berkeley National Laboratory. Publication: A targeted proteomics toolkit for High-throughput absolute quantification of Escherichia coli proteins. Batth TS, Singh P, Ramakrishnan VR, Sousa MM, Chan LJ, Tran HM, Luning EG, Pan EH, Vuu KM, Keasling JD, Adams PD, Petzold CJ. Metab Eng. 2014 Sep 6. pii: S1096-7176(14)00114-1. doi: 10.1016/j.ymben.2014.08.004. PubMed 25205128.
Backbone
  Vector backbone: pET29b
  Backbone manufacturer: Genscript
  Backbone size w/o insert (bp): 5211
  Total vector size (bp): 6816
  Vector type: Bacterial Expression
Growth in bacteria
  Bacterial resistance: Kanamycin, 50 μg/mL
  Growth temperature: 37°C
  Growth strain: BL21 DE3
  Copy number: High Copy
Gene/Insert
  Gene/Insert name: E-coli-pathways-QconCAT16 (alt name: Qcat16)
  Species: Synthetic
  Insert size (bp): 1605
  Promoter: T7
  Tag / fusion protein: 6XHis (C terminal on insert)
  Cloning method: Restriction Enzyme; 5′ cloning site BamHI (not destroyed); 3′ cloning site XhoI (not destroyed)
  Sequencing primers: 5′ GATCCCGCGAAATTAATACGACTCACTA; 3′ GGTGGTGGTGGTGCTCGA
Terms and licenses: Academic/Nonprofit Terms; Industry Terms: Not Available to Industry
How to cite: pET29b_Qcat16 was a gift from Christopher Petzold (Addgene plasmid # 45144 ; http://n2t.net/addgene:45144 ; RRID:Addgene_45144)
