[The description below was written by a language model from this plasmid's Addgene catalogue record and pLannotate feature annotations shown in this document.]
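Description:
pET29b_Qcat16 is a bacterial expression plasmid built on the pET29b backbone and designed to produce a synthetic QconCAT protein (E-coli-pathways-QconCAT16, or Qcat16) in E. coli BL21(DE3). It is selected with kanamycin through an aph(3')-Ia resistance gene and replicates from a ColE1/pMB1-type origin. The backbone also carries the bom and rop elements, an f1 phage origin, and short remnants of a tetracycline resistance gene that are not functional markers. The catalogue lists the plasmid as high copy, although the annotated rop gene normally restrains copy number. The catalogue gives a total size of 6816 bp, whereas the depositor's full sequence record is 6960 nt; the record does not explain this difference.

The roughly 1.6 kb synthetic insert sits between BamHI and XhoI sites under a T7 promoter with an adjacent lac operator, and a T7 gene 10 ribosome binding site drives its translation. A plasmid-borne lacI gene keeps expression repressed until IPTG is added, when T7 RNA polymerase from the DE3 host can transcribe the cassette, which ends at a T7 terminator. The vector's S-Tag lies upstream of the insert, and a C-terminal 6xHis tag allows affinity purification. Within the insert, the annotation detects short fragments matching E. coli proteins including PrpD, Crr, PyrG, RpoZ and SecB. This fits the QconCAT design, in which signature peptides from many target proteins are concatenated into one artificial polypeptide; much of the insert is left unannotated. According to the associated publication title, the construct belongs to a targeted proteomics toolkit for high-throughput absolute quantification of E. coli proteins, where such a concatamer typically serves as a source of peptide standards for mass spectrometry.
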