Features (pLannotate 1.2.2; 24 found; start..end, strand, type, name):
     12..467     +  rep_origin     f1 ori (sequence partly withheld): f1 bacteriophage origin of replication; arrow indicates direction of (+) strand synthesis
    494..551     +  promoter       AmpR promoter (fragment): bla
    560..1375    -  CDS            KanR: aminoglycoside phosphotransferase; aph(3')-Ia; confers resistance to kanamycin in bacteria or G418 (Geneticin®) in eukaryotes
   1497..2085    +  rep_origin     ori: high-copy-number ColE1/pMB1/pBR322/pUC origin of replication
   2271..2413    -  misc_feature   bom: basis of mobility region from pBR322
   2515..2706    -  CDS            rop: Rop protein, which maintains plasmids at low copy number; rop
   2723..3103    +  CDS            YPB1_ECOLX: Protein predicted: Swiss-Prot protein existence level 4. From Escherichia coli.
   3175..3466    -  CDS            TcR (fragment): tetracycline efflux protein; tet; confers resistance to tetracycline
   3481..3502    -  protein_bind   CAP binding site: CAP binding activates transcription in the presence of cAMP. E. coli catabolite activator protein
   3515..4597    -  CDS            lacI: lac repressor; lacI; The lac repressor binds to the lac operator to inhibit transcription in E. coli. This inhibition can be relieved by adding lactose or isopropyl-β-D-thiogalactopyranoside (IPTG).
   4598..4675    -  promoter       lacI promoter: lacI
   4683..4962    -  CDS            TcR (fragment): tetracycline efflux protein; tet; confers resistance to tetracycline
   4988..5006    +  promoter       T7 promoter: promoter for bacteriophage T7 RNA polymerase
   5007..5031    +  protein_bind   lac operator: The lac repressor binds to the lac operator to inhibit transcription in E. coli. This inhibition can be relieved by adding lactose or isopropyl-β-D-thiogalactopyranoside (IPTG). lac repressor encoded by lacI
   5046..5068    +  RBS            RBS: efficient ribosome binding site from bacteriophage T7 gene 10 (Olins and Rangwala, 1989)
   5079..5123    +  CDS            S-Tag: affinity and epitope tag derived from pancreatic ribonuclease A
   5214..5270    +  CDS            prpD (fragment): PRPD_ECOLI - Also known as yahT. Experimental evidence at protein level: Swiss-Prot protein existence level 1. Involved in the catabolism of short chain fatty acids (SCFA) via the tricarboxylic acid (TCA)(acetyl degradation route) and via the 2-methylcitrate cycle I (propionate degradation route). Catalyzes the dehydration of 2-methylcitrate (2-MC) to yield the cis isomer of 2- methyl-aconitate. It is also able to catalyze the dehydration of citrate and the hydration of cis-aconitate at a lower rate. Due to its broad substrate specificity, it seems to be responsible for the residual aconitase
   5346..5438    +  CDS            crr (fragment): PTGA_ECOLI - Also known as gsr, iex, tgs, treD. Experimental evidence at protein level: Swiss-Prot protein existence level 1. The phosphoenolpyruvate-dependent sugar phosphotransferase system (sugar PTS), a major carbohydrate active transport system, catalyzes the phosphorylation of incoming sugar substrates concomitantly with their translocation across the cell membrane (PubMed:3129430, PubMed:17158705). The enzyme II complex composed of PtsG and Crr is involved in glucose transport (PubMed:2657735). The non-phosphorylated EIII-Glc is an inhibitor for uptake of certain sugars such as maltose,
   5505..5606    +  CDS            pyrG (fragment): PYRG_ECOLI - Experimental evidence at protein level: Swiss-Prot protein existence level 1. Catalyzes the ATP-dependent amination of UTP to CTP with either L-glutamine or ammonia as the source of nitrogen. Regulates intracellular CTP levels through interactions with the four ribonucleotide triphosphates. From Escherichia coli (strain K12).
   6300..6371    +  CDS            rpoZ (fragment): RPOZ_ECO24 - Experimental evidence at protein level: Swiss-Prot protein existence level 1. Promotes RNA polymerase assembly. Latches the N- and C- terminal regions of the beta' subunit thereby facilitating its interaction with the beta and alpha subunits. From Escherichia coli O139:H28 (strain E24377A / ETEC).
   6408..6500    +  CDS            secB (fragment): SECB_ECOLI - Experimental evidence at protein level: Swiss-Prot protein existence level 1. One of the proteins required for the normal export of some preproteins out of the cell cytoplasm. It is a molecular chaperone that binds to a subset of precursor proteins, maintaining them in a translocation-competent state. For 2 proteins (MBP, MalE and PhoA) the substrate is wrapped around the homotetramer, which prevents it from folding (PubMed:27501151). It also specifically binds to its receptor SecA. Its substrates include DegP, FhuA, FkpA, GBP, LamB, MalE (MBP), OmpA, OmpF, OmpT, OmpX, OppA, PhoE,
   6804..6821    +  CDS            9xHis (fragment): 9xHis affinity tag
   6831..6880    +  CDS            SET1 (fragment): solubility-enhancement tag derived from T7 phage gene 10B
   6888..6935    +  terminator     T7 terminator: transcription terminator for bacteriophage T7 RNA polymerase
>Addgene plasmid #45144 | pET29b_Qcat16 | depositor full sequence | sequence record 62807 | pET29b_Qcat16 sequence 6960 bps
TGGCGAATGGG
[124 nt withheld, positions 12-135]
C
[91 nt withheld, positions 137-227]
A
[49 nt withheld, positions 229-277]
CCTTTGACGTTGGAGTCCACGTTCTTT
[37 nt withheld, positions 305-341]
ACCCTATCTCGGTCTATTCTTTTGATTTATAAGGGATTTTGCCGATTTCGGCCTATTGGTTAAAAAATGA
GCTGATTTAACAAAAATTTAACGCGAATTTTAACAAAATATTAACGTTTACAATTTCAGGTGGCACTTTT
CGGGGAAATGTGCGCGGAACCCCTATTTGTTTATTTTTCTAAATACATTCAAATATGTATCCGCTCATGA
ATTAATTCTTAGAAAAACTCATCGAGCATCAAATGAAACTGCAATTTATTCATATCAGGATTATCAATAC
CATATTTTTGAAAAAGCCGTTTCTGTAATGAAGGAGAAAACTCACCGAGGCAGTTCCATAGGATGGCAAG
ATCCTGGTATCGGTCTGCGATTCCGACTCGTCCAACATCAATACAACCTATTAATTTCCCCTCGTCAAAA
ATAAGGTTATCAAGTGAGAAATCACCATGAGTGACGACTGAATCCGGTGAGAATGGCAAAAGTTTATGCA
TTTCTTTCCAGACTTGTTCAACAGGCCAGCCATTACGCTCGTCATCAAAATCACTCGCATCAACCAAACC
GTTATTCATTCGTGATTGCGCCTGAGCGAGACGAAATACGCGATCGCTGTTAAAAGGACAATTACAAACA
GGAATCGAATGCAACCGGCGCAGGAACACTGCCAGCGCATCAACAATATTTTCACCTGAATCAGGATATT
CTTCTAATACCTGGAATGCTGTTTTCCCGGGGATCGCAGTGGTGAGTAACCATGCATCATCAGGAGTACG
GATAAAATGCTTGATGGTCGGAAGAGGCATAAATTCCGTCAGCCAGTTTAGTCTGACCATCTCATCTGTA
ACATCATTGGCAACGCTACCTTTGCCATGTTTCAGAAACAACTCTGGCGCATCGGGCTTCCCATACAATC
GATAGATTGTCGCACCTGATTGCCCGACATTATCGCGAGCCCATTTATACCCATATAAATCAGCATCCAT
GTTGGAATTTAATCGCGGCCTAGAGCAAGACGTTTCCCGTTGAATATGGCTCATAACACCCCTTGTATTA
CTGTTTATGTAAGCAGACAGTTTTATTGTTCATGACCAAAATCCCTTAACGTGAGTTTTCGTTCCACTGA
GCGTCAGACCCCGTAGAAAAGATCAAAGGATCTTCTTGAGATCCTTTTTTTCTGCGCGTAATCTGCTGCT
TGCAAACAAAAAAACCACCGCTACCAGCGGTGGTTTGTTTGCCGGATCAAGAGCTACCAACTCTTTTTCC
GAAGGTAACTGGCTTCAGCAGAGCGCAGATACCAAATACTGTCCTTCTAGTGTAGCCGTAGTTAGGCCAC
CACTTCAAGAACTCTGTAGCACCGCCTACATACCTCGCTCTGCTAATCCTGTTACCAGTGGCTGCTGCCA
GTGGCGATAAGTCGTGTCTTACCGGGTTGGACTCAAGACGATAGTTACCGGATAAGGCGCAGCGGTCGGG
CTGAACGGGGGGTTCGTGCACACAGCCCAGCTTGGAGCGAACGACCTACACCGAACTGAGATACCTACAG
CGTGAGCTATGAGAAAGCGCCACGCTTCCCGAAGGGAGAAAGGCGGACAGGTATCCGGTAAGCGGCAGGG
TCGGAACAGGAGAGCGCACGAGGGAGCTTCCAGGGGGAAACGCCTGGTATCTTTATAGTCCTGTCGGGTT
TCGCCACCTCTGACTTGAGCGTCGATTTTTGTGATGCTCGTCAGGGGGGCGGAGCCTATGGAAAAACGCC
AGCAACGCGGCCTTTTTACGGTTCCTGGCCTTTTGCTGGCCTTTTGCTCACATGTTCTTTCCTGCGTTAT
CCCCTGATTCTGTGGATAACCGTATTACCGCCTTTGAGTGAGCTGATACCGCTCGCCGCAGCCGAACGAC
CGAGCGCAGCGAGTCAGTGAGCGAGGAAGCGGAAGAGCGCCTGATGCGGTATTTTCTCCTTACGCATCTG
TGCGGTATTTCACACCGCATATATGGTGCACTCTCAGTACAATCTGCTCTGATGCCGCATAGTTAAGCCA
GTATACACTCCGCTATCGCTACGTGACTGGGTCATGGCTGCGCCCCGACACCCGCCAACACCCGCTGACG
CGCCCTGACGGGCTTGTCTGCTCCCGGCATCCGCTTACAGACAAGCTGTGACCGTCTCCGGGAGCTGCAT
GTGTCAGAGGTTTTCACCGTCATCACCGAAACGCGCGAGGCAGCTGCGGTAAAGCTCATCAGCGTGGTCG
TGAAGCGATTCACAGATGTCTGCCTGTTCATCCGCGTCCAGCTCGTTGAGTTTCTCCAGAAGCGTTAATG
TCTGGCTTCTGATAAAGCGGGCCATGTTAAGGGCGGTTTTTTCCTGTTTGGTCACTGATGCCTCCGTGTA
AGGGGGATTTCTGTTCATGGGGGTAATGATACCGATGAAACGAGAGAGGATGCTCACGATACGGGTTACT
GATGATGAACATGCCCGGTTACTGGAACGTTGTGAGGGTAAACAACTGGCGGTATGGATGCGGCGGGACC
AGAGAAAAATCACTCAGGGTCAATGCCAGCGCTTCGTTAATACAGATGTAGGTGTTCCACAGGGTAGCCA
GCAGCATCCTGCGATGCAGATCCGGAACATAATGGTGCAGGGCGCTGACTTCCGCGTTTCCAGACTTTAC
GAAACACGGAAACCGAAGACCATTCATGTTGTTGCTCAGGTCGCAGACGTTTTGCAGCAGCAGTCGCTTC
ACGTTCGCTCGCGTATCGGTGATTCATTCTGCTAACCAGTAAGGCAACCCCGCCAGCCTAGCCGGGTCCT
CAACGACAGGAGCACGATCATGCGCACCCGTGGGGCCGCCATGCCGGCGATAATGGCCTGCTTCTCGCCG
AAACGTTTGGTGGCGGGACCAGTGACGAAGGCTTGAGCGAGGGCGTGCAAGATTCCGAATACCGCAAGCG
ACAGGCCGATCATCGTCGCGCTCCAGCGAAAGCGGTCCTCGCCGAAAATGACCCAGAGCGCTGCCGGCAC
CTGTCCTACGAGTTGCATGATAAAGAAGACAGTCATAAGTGCGGCGACGATAGTCATGCCCCGCGCCCAC
CGGAAGGAGCTGACTGGGTTGAAGGCTCTCAAGGGCATCGGTCGAGATCCCGGTGCCTAATGAGTGAGCT
AACTTACATTAATTGCGTTGCGCTCACTGCCCGCTTTCCAGTCGGGAAACCTGTCGTGCCAGCTGCATTA
ATGAATCGGCCAACGCGCGGGGAGAGGCGGTTTGCGTATTGGGCGCCAGGGTGGTTTTTCTTTTCACCAG
TGAGACGGGCAACAGCTGATTGCCCTTCACCGCCTGGCCCTGAGAGAGTTGCAGCAAGCGGTCCACGCTG
GTTTGCCCCAGCAGGCGAAAATCCTGTTTGATGGTGGTTAACGGCGGGATATAACATGAGCTGTCTTCGG
TATCGTCGTATCCCACTACCGAGATGTCCGCACCAACGCGCAGCCCGGACTCGGTAATGGCGCGCATTGC
GCCCAGCGCCATCTGATCGTTGGCAACCAGCATCGCAGTGGGAACGATGCCCTCATTCAGCATTTGCATG
GTTTGTTGAAAACCGGACATGGCACTCCAGTCGCCTTCCCGTTCCGCTATCGGCTGAATTTGATTGCGAG
TGAGATATTTATGCCAGCCAGCCAGACGCAGACGCGCCGAGACAGAACTTAATGGGCCCGCTAACAGCGC
GATTTGCTGGTGACCCAATGCGACCAGATGCTCCACGCCCAGTCGCGTACCGTCTTCATGGGAGAAAATA
ATACTGTTGATGGGTGTCTGGTCAGAGACATCAAGAAATAACGCCGGAACATTAGTGCAGGCAGCTTCCA
CAGCAATGGCATCCTGGTCATCCAGCGGATAGTTAATGATCAGCCCACTGACGCGTTGCGCGAGAAGATT
GTGCACCGCCGCTTTACAGGCTTCGACGCCGCTTCGTTCTACCATCGACACCACCACGCTGGCACCCAGT
TGATCGGCGCGAGATTTAATCGCCGCGACAATTTGCGACGGCGCGTGCAGGGCCAGACTGGAGGTGGCAA
CGCCAATCAGCAACGACTGTTTGCCCGCCAGTTGTTGTGCCACGCGGTTGGGAATGTAATTCAGCTCCGC
CATCGCCGCTTCCACTTTTTCCCGCGTTTTCGCAGAAACGTGGCTGGCCTGGTTCACCACGCGGGAAACG
GTCTGATAAGAGACACCGGCATACTCTGCGACATCGTATAACGTTACTGGTTTCACATTCACCACCCTGA
ATTGACTCTCTTCCGGGCGCTATCATGCCATACCGCGAAAGGTTTTGCGCCATTCGATGGTGTCCGGGAT
CTCGACGCTCTCCCTTATGCGACTCCTGCATTAGGAAGCAGCCCAGTAGTAGGTTGAGGCCGTTGAGCAC
CGCCGCCGCAAGGAATGGTGCATGCAAGGAGATGGCGCCCAACAGTCCCCCGGCCACGGGGCCTGCCACC
ATACCCACGCCGAAACAAGCGCTCATGAGCCCGAAGTGGCGAGCCCGATCTTCCCCATCGGTGATGTCGG
CGATATAGGCGCCAGCAACCGCACCTGTGGCGCCGGTGATGCCGGCCACGATGCGTCCGGCGTAGAGGAT
CGAGATCGATCTCGATCCCGCGAAATTAATACGACTCACTATAGGGGAATTGTGAGCGGATAACAATTCC
CCTCTAGAAATAATTTTGTTTAACTTTAAGAAGGAGATATACATATGAAAGAAACCGCTGCTGCTAAATT
CGAACGCCAGCACATGGACAGCCCAGATCTGGGTACCCTGGTGCCACGCGGTTCCATGGCGATATCGGAT
CGGGAAGGTGTCAATGATAATGAAGAAGGCTTTTTCTCCGCTCGTGAAGAAATCCTGAATGCTGTGTCGC
TGGCGTGGGTCGATGGTCAATCCCTGCGTATTCTGGAAGTTAGTCTGGATCGCGCATCCGCTCAGCTGGA
AACCATCAAAGAAGAAAACCCGTTTCTGGGCTGGCGTGTTGGTGACACGGTCATTGAATTCGATCTGCCG
CTGCTGGAAGAAAAGCTGTCAGGCTCGGTTACCGTCGGTGAAACGCCGGTGATCCGTGATGACGATCCGT
CTTTTGATGAACTGGTGGCGCTGGCAGTTGAAACCGGTCGTACGCAAGTTAACAATGCGGTGTCAGTTGA
CGAAAAACTGATTGACTCGCAGGATGTGGAAACCCGTGGTCTGGATGCGATCCTGGTTCCGGGCGGTTTT
GGCTATCGCGCCATTGGTATCAATTTCATTGATACCTACATCCGTGCAGGCGCTTGGCAGGTCATTAACT
ATCGCGAACTGGCAAATGTGCAGGATCTGACCGTCCGTGTGATTGAACTGCAAGGTATCGCCGGTACGAG
TGCAGCACGCATTGTGGAAATCTACGGTCCGGAAAGCTCTGGCAAAGCGGGTGCCTGGTATAGCTACAAG
ATTTCTGGCGATTATGCCTACGGTTGGCTGCGTAGCTATGTCCTGGACGATTCTCGCGTGCTGGATCTGG
CAAGCCCGATTGGTCGTGGTCTGATCGTGGCACCGCCGAAAGCCATCGTTGAAGCAGCTGGCCTGAAGAT
TGAAATCGAAGCAATTGCTGTTCGTGCAGCAGCAGACCTGATCAGCCGCGACGCACCGGATTATCAGTAC
CTGGCTGCGCGTTATGATGCAGTTATTGCTCTGGGTACCGTCATTCGCGACATCCTGATTATCTCTACCC
CGCAGGATACGCCGCGTGGCGAACTGGAAATTACGGATATCAACCGTGGTTACGTCCCGGCGAGTACCCG
CACGGAAGTGGAACTGCTGAAATATGACCTGTCCGCAGTGGGTCGTCTGGGTGATCTGCCGACCTCAGGC
CAAATTCGTTCGGTGATCACGGTTGGCCCGTATCTGCGCCTGGGTATTCAGGCATTTGAACCGGTTCTGA
TCGAAGGCAAAACCACGGTCATTGCTCTGCGTGAAATCGAAGAAGGTCTGATTAACAATCAGATCCTGGA
CGTGCGCCAACTGGCCAGTGTTACCGTCGAAGATTCCCGTATTAACGTTTTTGACCGCGATTGGCAGCCG
GAAGTCAAACTGGACCTGGATACCGCAAGTTCCCAACTGGCTGACGATGTTTACGAAGTGGTTCTGCGTG
GCCAGTTCGCAGCAGTGCCGCTGAATATTCTGGGCGATAAGTATGGTGTTATCTACGCGGGCGCCCAGAA
GGGTAACAATCAACCGGACATTCAGAAGCAATCAGGCTTTCTGGACCCGGTGAACTATCGCGACTTCGGT
TCGGTTGATAACTTCAAGGAATTCTGGAACGTCGTGAATTGGGATGAAGCTGCGGCCCGTAGCGTCGACG
ATGTGATTGCGCAAGTGAAAGAACTGACCCTGTGGGAAAGCCGTCTGCCGCAGCTGGGTATCGAATTCTC
TGGCCCGGGTGCCAAGCTCGAGCACCACCACCACCACCACTGAGATCCGGCTGCTAACAAAGCCCGAAAG
GAAGCTGAGTTGGCTGCTGCCACCGCTGAGCAATAACTAGCATAACCCCTTGGGGCCTCTAAACGGGTCT
TGAGGGGTTTTTTGCTGAAAGGAGGAACTATATCCGGAT
