>Addgene plasmid #45144 | pET29b_Qcat16 | addgene partial sequence | sequence record 76108 | T7term 5'-GCTAGTTATTGCTCAGCGG-3'
TTCGGGCTTTGTTAGCAGCCGGATCTCAGTGGTGGTGGTGGTGGTGCTCGAGCTTGGCACCCGGGCCAGA
GAATTCGATACCCAGCTGCGGCAGACGGCTTTCCCACAGGGTCAGTTCTTTCACTTGCGCAATCACATCG
TCGACGCTACGGGCCGCAGCTTCATCCCAATTCACGACGTTCCAGAATTCCTTGAAGTTATCAACCGAAC
CGAAGTCGCGATAGTTCACCGGGTCCAGAAAGCCTGATTGCTTCTGAATGTCCGGTTGATTGTTACCCTT
CTGGGCGCCCGCGTAGATAACACCATACTTATCGCCCAGAATATTCAGCGGCACTGCTGCGAACTGGCCA
CGCAGAACCACTTCGTAAACATCGTCAGCCAGTTGGGAACTTGCGGTATCCAGGTCCAGTTTGACTTCCG
GCTGCCAATCGCGGTCAAAAACGTTAATACGGGAATCTTCGACGGTAACACTGGCCAGTTGGCGCACGTC
CAGGATCTGATTGTTAATCAGACCTTCTTCGATTTCACGCAGAGCAATGACCGTGGTTTTGCCTTCGATC
AGAACCGGTTCAAATGCCTGAATACCCAGGCGCAGATACGGGCCAACCGTGATCACCGAACGAATTTGGC
CTGAGGTCGGCAGATCACCCAGACGACCCACTGCGGACAGGTCATATTTCAGCAGTTCCACTTCCGTGCG
GGTACTCGCCGGGACGTAACCACGGTTGATATCCGTAATTTCCAGTTCGCCACGCGGCGTATCCTGCGGG
GTAGAGATAATCAGGATGTCGCGAATGACGGTACCCAGAGCAATAACTGCATCATAACGCGCAG
