>Addgene plasmid #45144 | pET29b_Qcat16 | addgene partial sequence | sequence record 76991 | pBRrevBam 5'-GGTGATGTCGGCGATATAGG-3'
AGGATCGAGATCGATCTCGATCCCGCGAAATTAATACGACTCACTATAGGGGAATTGTGAGCGGATAACA
ATTCCCCTCTAGAAATAATTTTGTTTAACTTTAAGAAGGAGATATACATATGAAAGAAACCGCTGCTGCT
AAATTCGAACGCCAGCACATGGACAGCCCAGATCTGGGTACCCTGGTGCCACGCGGTTCCATGGCGATAT
CGGATCGGGAAGGTGTCAATGATAATGAAGAAGGCTTTTTCTCCGCTCGTGAAGAAATCCTGAATGCTGT
GTCGCTGGCGTGGGTCGATGGTCAATCCCTGCGTATTCTGGAAGTTAGTCTGGATCGCGCATCCGCTCAG
CTGGAAACCATCAAAGAAGAAAACCCGTTTCTGGGCTGGCGTGTTGGTGACACGGTCATTGAATTCGATC
TGCCGCTGCTGGAAGAAAAGCTGTCAGGCTCGGTTACCGTCGGTGAAACGCCGGTGATCCGTGATGACGA
TCCGTCTTTTGATGAACTGGTGGCGCTGGCAGTTGAAACCGGTCGTACGCAAGTTAACAATGCGGTGTCA
GTTGACGAAAAACTGATTGACTCGCAGGATGTGGAAACCCGTGGTCTGGATGCGATCCTGGTTCCGGGCG
GTTTTGGCTATCGCGCCATTGGTATCAATTTCATTGATACCTACATCCGTGCAGGCGCTTGGCAGGTCAT
TAACTATCGCGAACTGGCAAATGTGCAGGATCTGACCGTCCGTGTGATTGAACTGCAAGGTATCGCCGGT
ACGAGTGCAGCACGCATTGTGGAAATCTACGGTCCGGAAAGCTCTGGCAAAGCGGGTGCCTG
